>Addgene plasmid #114871 | TMK1 X035_pECIA14 | addgene full sequence | sequence record 274572 | Addgene NGS Result
GTAAAACGACGGCCAGTGAATTAATTCGTTGCAGGACAGGATGTGGTGCCCGATGTGACTAGCTCTTTGC
TGCAGGCCGTCCTATCCTCTGGTTCCGATAAGAGACCCAGAACTCCGGCCCCCCACCGCCCACCGCCACC
CCCATACATATGTGGTACGCAAGTAAGAGTGCCTGCGCATGCCCCATGTGCCCCACCAAGAGCTTTGCAT
CCCATACAAGTCCCCAAAGTGGAGAACCGAACCAATTCTTCGCGGGCAGAACAAAAGCTTCTGCACACGT
CTCCACTCGAATTTGGAGCCGGCCGGCGTGTGCAAAAGAGGTGAATCGAACGAAAGACCCGTGTGTAAAG
CCGCGTTTCCAAAATGTATAAAACCGAGAGCATCTGGCCAATGTGCATCAGTTGTGGTCAGCAGCAAAAT
CAAGTGAATCATCTCAGTGCAACTAAAGGGGGGATCCGATCTCAATATGAAGTTATGCATATTACTGGCC
GTCGTGGCCTTTGTTGGCCTCTCGCTCGGGTCTGATGGAGATCTCTCAGCGATGTTATCACTCAAGAAAA
GCTTAAACCCACCCAGTTCTTTCGGTTGGTCTGACCCTGACCCATGTAAATGGACTCACATCGTTTGTAC
AGGAACAAAACGTGTGACCCGGATCCAAATCGGGCATTCGGGTCTTCAAGGTACACTTTCTCCTGATCTA
CGTAACTTATCAGAGCTTGAAAGACTTGAGCTTCAATGGAACAACATCTCTGGTCCTGTTCCTTCTTTAA
GTGGTTTAGCTTCATTACAAGTCTTGATGTTAAGTAACAACAACTTTGATTCTATCCCTAGTGATGTCTT
TCAAGGTTTAACTTCGTTACAATCTGTAGAAATTGATAACAATCCTTTTAAGAGTTGGGAGATTCCAGAG
AGTTTGAGAAATGCTTCTGCTCTTCAGAATTTCTCTGCTAATTCGGCTAATGTTTCCGGTTCTTTACCCG
GTTTTCTCGGACCGGATGAGTTTCCCGGTTTGTCGATTTTGCATTTGGCTTTCAACAACTTAGAAGGAGA
GTTGCCTATGAGTTTAGCTGGCTCTCAGGTTCAGTCATTGTGGCTCAATGGTCAGAAACTAACCGGTGAT
ATTACTGTTCTTCAGAACATGACTGGTTTAAAAGAGGTTTGGCTTCACTCCAACAAGTTTTCGGGTCCTT
TACCGGACTTTTCGGGTCTTAAGGAGCTTGAGAGCTTGAGTTTGAGAGATAACTCCTTTACAGGTCCAGT
TCCTGCGTCTTTGTTAAGTCTTGAGTCACTTAAAGTTGTGAACTTGACGAATAATCATCTACAAGGACCA
GTGCCTGTGTTTAAGAGCTCTGTTTCAGTTGATTTGGATAAAGATTCTAACAGCTTTTGCTTGTCTAGTC
CTGGTGAGTGTGATCCTAGAGTGAAGTCTTTGCTTTTGATAGCTAGTTCATTCGATTATCCGCCCCGGCT
CGCTGAGAGTTGGAAAGGAAACGATCCTTGTACTAACTGGATTGGGATAGCTTGTAGCAATGGGAACATT
ACTGTTATCAGTCTTGAGAAAATGGAACTAACCGGGACGATTTCTCCCGAGTTTGGAGCGATCAAGTCGC
TTCAAAGAATCATTCTTGGTATCAACAATCTTACTGGTATGATTCCTCAAGAGCTTACAACGTTACCTAA
TCTCAAAACACTCGATGTTTCGAGTAACAAGCTTTTCGGGAAGGTCCCGGGTTTTAGAAGCAATGTTGTT
GTGAATACTAATGGTAATCCTGACATTGGAAAGGATAAAAGCTCTTTGTCTTCTCCTGGTTCTTCTTCGC
CTTCAGGTGGTTCGGGTTCAGGTATCAACGGTGATAAAGACCGGAGAGGAATGAAGTCTCTGGAGGTGCT
GTTCCAGGGACCAAGCGGCAATCCCGGCGGCGATCTGGCCCCCCAGATGCTGCGCGAGCTGCAGGAGACC
AATGCCGCCCTGCAGGACGTGCGCGAGCTGCTGCGCCACCGCGTGAAGGAGATCACCTTCCTGAAGAACA
CCGTGATGGAGTGCGACGCCTGCGGCATGCAGCCCTCTAGAGGCTCCGGCTCCATCATCCCAGTTGAGGA
GGAGAACCCGGACTTCTGGAACCGCGAGGCAGCCGAGGCCCTGGGTGCCGCCAAGAAGCTGCAGCCTGCA
CAGACAGCCGCCAAGAACCTCATCATCTTCCTGGGCGATGGGATGGGGGTGTCTACGGTGACAGCTGCCA
GGATCCTAAAAGGGCAGAAGAAGGACAAACTGGGGCCTGAGATACCCCTGGCCATGGACCGCTTCCCATA
TGTGGCTCTGTCCAAGACATACAATGTAGACAAACATGTGCCAGACAGTGGAGCCACAGCCACGGCCTAC
CTGTGCGGGGTCAAGGGCAACTTCCAGACCATTGGCTTGAGTGCAGCCGCCCGCTTTAACCAGTGCAACA
CGACACGCGGCAACGAGGTCATCTCCGTGATGAATCGGGCCAAGAAAGCAGGGAAGTCAGTGGGAGTGGT
AACCACCACACGAGTGCAGCACGCCTCGCCAGCCGGCACCTACGCCCACACGGTGAACCGCAACTGGTAC
TCGGACGCCGACGTGCCTGCCTCGGCCCGCCAGGAGGGGTGCCAGGACATCGCTACGCAGCTCATCTCCA
ACATGGACATTGACGTGATCCTAGGTGGAGGCCGAAAGTACATGTTTCGCATGGGAACCCCAGACCCTGA
GTACCCAGATGACTACAGCCAAGGTGGGACCAGGCTGGACGGGAAGAATCTGGTGCAGGAATGGCTGGCG
AAGCGCCAGGGTGCCCGGTATGTGTGGAACCGCACTGAGCTCATGCAGGCTTCCCTGGACCCGTCTGTGA
CCCATCTCATGGGTCTCTTTGAGCCTGGAGACATGAAATACGAGATCCACCGAGACTCCACACTGGACCC
CTCCCTGATGGAGATGACAGAGGCTGCCCTGCGCCTGCTGAGCAGGAACCCCCGCGGCTTCTTCCTCTTC
GTGGAGGGTGGTCGCATCGACCATGGTCATCATGAAAGCAGGGCTTACCGGGCACTGACTGAGACGATCA
TGTTCGACGACGCCATTGAGAGGGCGGGCCAGCTCACCAGCGAGGAGGACACGCTGAGCCTCGTCACTGC
CGACCACTCCCACGTCTTCTCCTTCGGAGGCTACCCCCTGCGAGGGAGCTCCATCTTCGGGCTGGCCCCT
GGCAAGGCCCGGGACAGGAAGGCCTACACGGTCCTCCTATACGGAAACGGTCCAGGCTATGTGCTCAAGG
ACGGCGCCCGGCCGGATGTTACCGAGAGCGAGAGCGGGAGCCCCGAGTATCGGCAGCAGTCAGCAGTGCC
CCTGGACGAAGAGACCCACGCAGGCGAGGACGTGGCGGTGTTCGCGCGCGGCCCGCAGGCGCACCTGGTT
CACGGCGTGCAGGAGCAGACCTTCATAGCGCACGTCATGGCCTTCGCCGCCTGCCTGGAGCCCTACACCG
CCTGCGACCTGGCGCCCCCCGCCGGCACCACCGACGCCGCGCACCCGGGTTCTAGAGGAAGCACCTCCGG
CGATAACGATTACAAGGATGATGATGATAAGGCCAGCGGCACCGGTCATCATCACCATCACCATTGAGTT
TAAACCCGCTGATCAGCCTCGACTGTGCCTTCTAAGGCCTGAGCTCGCTGATCAGCCTCGATCGAGGATC
CAGACATGATAAGATACATTGATGAGTTTGGACAAACCACAACTAGAATGCAGTGAAAAAAATGCTTTAT
TTGTGAAATTTGTGATGCTATTGCTTTATTTGTAACCATTATAAGCTGCAATAAACAAGTTAACAACAAC
AATTGCATTCATTTTATGTTTCAGGTTCAGGGGGAGGTGTGGGAGGTTTTTTAAAGCAAGTAAAACCTCT
ACAAATGTGGTATGGCTGATTATGATCAGTCGACCTGCAGGCATGCAAGCTTGGCGTAATCATGGTCATA
GCTGTTTCCTGTGTGAAATTGTTATCCGCTCACAATTCCACACAACATACGAGCCGGAAGCATAAAGTGT
AAAGCCTGGGGTGCCTAATGAGTGAGCTAACTCACATTAATTGCGTTGCGCTCACTGCCCGCTTTCCAGT
CGGGAAACCTGTCGTGCCAGCTGCATTAATGAATCGGCCAACGCGCGGGGAGAGGCGGTTTGCGTATTGG
GCGCTCTTCCGCTTCCTCGCTCACTGACTCGCTGCGCTCGGTCGTTCGGCTGCGGCGAGCGGTATCAGCT
CACTCAAAGGCGGTAATACGGTTATCCACAGAATCAGGGGATAACGCAGGAAAGAACATGTGAGCAAAAG
GCCAGCAAAAGGCCAGGAACCGTAAAAAGGCCGCGTTGCTGGCGTTTTTCCATAGGCTCCGCCCCCCTGA
CGAGCATCACAAAAATCGACGCTCAAGTCAGAGGTGGCGAAACCCGACAGGACTATAAAGATACCAGGCG
TTTCCCCCTGGAAGCTCCCTCGTGCGCTCTCCTGTTCCGACCCTGCCGCTTACCGGATACCTGTCCGCCT
TTCTCCCTTCGGGAAGCGTGGCGCTTTCTCATAGCTCACGCTGTAGGTATCTCAGTTCGGTGTAGGTCGT
TCGCTCCAAGCTGGGCTGTGTGCACGAACCCCCCGTTCAGCCCGACCGCTGCGCCTTATCCGGTAACTAT
CGTCTTGAGTCCAACCCGGTAAGACACGACTTATCGCCACTGGCAGCAGCCACTGGTAACAGGATTAGCA
GAGCGAGGTATGTAGGCGGTGCTACAGAGTTCTTGAAGTGGTGGCCTAACTACGGCTACACTAGAAGAAC
AGTATTTGGTATCTGCGCTCTGCTGAAGCCAGTTACCTTCGGAAAAAGAGTTGGTAGCTCTTGATCCGGC
AAACAAACCACCGCTGGTAGCGGTGGTTTTTTTGTTTGCAAGCAGCAGATTACGCGCAGAAAAAAAGGAT
CTCAAGAAGATCCTTTGATCTTTTCTACGGGGTCTGACGCTCAGTGGAACGAAAACTCACGTTAAGGGAT
TTTGGTCATGAGATTATCAAAAAGGATCTTCACCTAGATCCTTTTAAATTAAAAATGAAGTTTTAAATCA
ATCTAAAGTATATATGAGTAAACTTGGTCTGACAGTTACCAATGCTTAATCAGTGAGGCACCTATCTCAG
CGATCTGTCTATTTCGTTCATCCATAGTTGCCTGACTCCCCGTCGTGTAGATAACTACGATACGGGAGGG
CTTACCATCTGGCCCCAGTGCTGCAATGATACCGCGAGACCCACGCTCACCGGCTCCAGATTTATCAGCA
ATAAACCAGCCAGCCGGAAGGGCCGAGCGCAGAAGTGGTCCTGCAACTTTATCCGCCTCCATCCAGTCTA
TTAATTGTTGCCGGGAAGCTAGAGTAAGTAGTTCGCCAGTTAATAGTTTGCGCAACGTTGTTGCCATTGC
TACAGGCATCGTGGTGTCACGCTCGTCGTTTGGTATGGCTTCATTCAGCTCCGGTTCCCAACGATCAAGG
CGAGTTACATGATCCCCCATGTTGTGCAAAAAAGCGGTTAGCTCCTTCGGTCCTCCGATCGTTGTCAGAA
GTAAGTTGGCCGCAGTGTTATCACTCATGGTTATGGCAGCACTGCATAATTCTCTTACTGTCATGCCATC
CGTAAGATGCTTTTCTGTGACTGGTGAGTACTCAACCAAGTCATTCTGAGAATAGTGTATGCGGCGACCG
AGTTGCTCTTGCCCGGCGTCAATACGGGATAATACCGCGCCACATAGCAGAACTTTAAAAGTGCTCATCA
TTGGAAAACGTTCTTCGGGGCGAAAACTCTCAAGGATCTTACCGCTGTTGAGATCCAGTTCGATGTAACC
CACTCGTGCACCCAACTGATCTTCAGCATCTTTTACTTTCACCAGCGTTTCTGGGTGAGCAAAAACAGGA
AGGCAAAATGCCGCAAAAAAGGGAATAAGGGCGACACGGAAATGTTGAATACTCATACTCTTCCTTTTTC
AATATTATTGAAGCATTTATCAGGGTTATTGTCTCATGAGCGGATACATATTTGAATGTATTTAGAAAAA
TAAACAAATAGGGGTTCCGCGCACATTTCCCCGAAAAGTGCCACCTGACGTCTAAGAAACCATTATTATC
ATGACATTAACCTATAAAAATAGGCGTATCACGAGGCCCTTTCGTCTCGCGCGTTTCGGTGATGACGGTG
AAAACCTCTGACACATGCAGCTCCCGGAGACGGTCACAGCTTGTCTGTAAGCGGATGCCGGGAGCAGACA
AGCCCGTCAGGGCGCGTCAGCGGGTGTTGGCGGGTGTCGGGGCTGGCTTAACTATGCGGCATCAGAGCAG
ATTGTACTGAGAGTGCACCATATGCGGTGTGAAATACCGCACAGATGCGTAAGGAGAAAATACCGCATCA
GGCGCCATTCGCCATTCAGGCTGCGCAACTGTTGGGAAGGGCGATCGGTGCGGGCCTCTTCGCTATTACG
CCAGCTGGCGAAAGGGGGATGTGCTGCAAGGCGATTAAGTTGGGTAACGCCAGGGTTTTCCCAGTCACGA
CGTT
Features (pLannotate 1.2.2; 19 found; start..end, strand, type, name):
     23..449     +  promoter       MT promoter: Drosophila metallothionein promoter
    467..520     +  sig_peptide    BiP signal sequence: Drosophila BiP signal sequence
    527..1879    +  CDS            TMK1 (fragment): TMK1_ARATH - Also known as BLK1 From Arabidopsis thaliana (Mouse-ear cress).
   1916..2095    +  CDS            Comp (fragment): COMP_RAT - Experimental evidence at protein level: Swiss-Prot protein existence level 1. May play a role in the structural integrity of cartilage via its interaction with other extracellular matrix proteins such as the collagens and fibronectin. Can mediate the interaction of chondrocytes with the cartilage extracellular matrix through interaction with cell surface integrin receptors. Could play a role in the pathogenesis of osteoarthritis. Potent suppressor of apoptosis in both primary chondrocytes and transformed cells. Suppresses apoptosis by blocking the activation of caspase-3 and by indu
   2083..3535    +  CDS            SEAP (fragment): secreted alkaline phosphatase from human placenta The natural enzyme has a C-terminal transmembrane sequence that is replaced by a GPI anchor.
   3572..3601    +  CDS            2xFLAG (fragment): two tandem FLAG® epitope tags
   3707..3841    -  polyA_signal   SV40 poly(A) signal: SV40 polyadenylation signal
   3864..3948    -  CDS            large T antigen (fragment): large T antigen from SV40 (simian virus 40)
   3948..3972    +  misc_feature   MCS (fragment): pUC18/19 multiple cloning site
   4009..4025    -  protein_bind   lac operator: The lac repressor binds to the lac operator to inhibit transcription in E. coli. This inhibition can be relieved by adding lactose or isopropyl-β-D-thiogalactopyranoside (IPTG). lac repressor encoded by lacI
   4033..4063    -  promoter       lac promoter: promoter for the E. coli lac operon
   4078..4099    -  protein_bind   CAP binding site: CAP binding activates transcription in the presence of cAMP. E. coli catabolite activator protein
   4112..4204    -  CDS            lacI (fragment): lac repressor; lacI; The lac repressor binds to the lac operator to inhibit transcription in E. coli. This inhibition can be relieved by adding lactose or isopropyl-β-D-thiogalactopyranoside (IPTG).
   4387..4975    -  rep_origin     ori: high-copy-number ColE1/pMB1/pBR322/pUC origin of replication
   5146..6006    -  CDS            AmpR: β-lactamase; bla; confers resistance to ampicillin, carbenicillin, and related antibiotics
   6007..6111    -  promoter       AmpR promoter: bla
   6206..6241    +  CDS            rop (fragment): Rop protein, which maintains plasmids at low copy number; rop
   6343..6442    +  misc_feature   bom (fragment): basis of mobility region from pBR322
   6448..21      -  CDS            lacZα (fragment) (across the origin): LacZα fragment of β-galactosidase; lacZ fragment
