[The description below was written by a language model from this plasmid's Addgene catalogue record and pLannotate feature annotations shown in this document.]
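Description:
TMK1 X035_pECIA14 is an insect-cell expression plasmid built on the pECIA14 backbone and designed for secreted production of a plant receptor ectodomain in Drosophila cell culture. It is maintained in E. coli as a high-copy plasmid through a ColE1/pUC-type origin and selected with ampicillin via the β-lactamase gene. The remaining bacterial elements in the annotation (lac promoter and operator, and fragments of lacZα, lacI, rop and bom) are cloning-vector remnants with no evident role in the expression cassette.

The payload is driven by the copper-inducible Drosophila metallothionein promoter, so expression is switched on by adding copper sulfate. A Drosophila BiP signal sequence directs the product into the secretory pathway. It is followed by the extracellular domain of Arabidopsis thaliana TMK1 (AT1G66150, transmembrane kinase 1), a leucine-rich repeat receptor kinase, inserted by ligation-independent cloning. The ectodomain is fused at its C-terminus to the pentamerising coiled-coil helix of rat COMP, human placental alkaline phosphatase, a FLAG epitope and a hexahistidine tag. The His tag is stated by the depositor but not picked up in the feature table. An SV40 polyadenylation signal lies downstream of the fusion, though it is annotated on the opposite strand.

The COMP helix makes the secreted protein pentameric, raising avidity so that weak ectodomain interactions can be detected. Alkaline phosphatase provides an enzymatic readout, and the FLAG and His tags allow detection or purification. The plasmid serves as the "prey" construct and is meant to be paired with the matching bait vector, TMK1 X035_pECIA2, in extracellular interaction screening of Arabidopsis LRR receptor kinases.
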