Addgene plasmid #114871: TMK1 X035_pECIA14
Purpose: Prey vector TMK1 X035_pECIA14 should be used with bait vector TMK1 X035_pECIA2.
Depositing lab: Youssef Belkhadir. Depositing organization: Gregor Mendel Institute of Molecular Plant Biology. Publication: An extracellular network of Arabidopsis leucine-rich repeat receptor kinases. Smakowska-Luzan E, Mott GA, Parys K, Stegmann M, Howton TC, Layeghifard M, Neuhold J, Lehner A, Kong J, Grunwald K, Weinberger N, Satbhai SB, Mayer D, Busch W, Madalinski M, Stolt-Bergner P, Provart NJ, Mukhtar MS, Zipfel C, Desveaux D, Guttman DS, Belkhadir Y. Nature. 2018 Jan 18;553(7688):342-346. doi: 10.1038/nature25184. Epub 2018 Jan 10. PubMed 29320478.
Backbone
  Vector backbone: pECIA14
  Backbone manufacturer: Chris Garcia (Addgene plasmid # 47051)
  Vector type: Insect Expression
Growth in bacteria
  Bacterial resistance: Ampicillin, 100 μg/mL
  Growth temperature: 37°C
  Growth strain: DH5alpha
  Copy number: High Copy
Gene/Insert
  Gene/Insert name: AT1G66150
  Species: A. thaliana (mustard weed)
  Entrez Gene: TMK1 (a.k.a. AT1G66150, F15E12.4, F15E12_4, transmembrane kinase 1)
  Promoter: Metallothionein (Copper-Inducible)
  Cloning method: Ligation Independent Cloning
Terms and licenses: Academic/Nonprofit Terms; Industry Terms: Not Available to Industry
Depositor comments: Plasmid for secreted expression in Drosophila cell culture by induction via CuSO4. Insert is an extracellular domain of indicated LRR-RK, C-terminally tagged with Pentameric rat COMP helix, Alkaline Phosphatase (human, placental), Flag, and hexahistidine tags. Insert Protein Sequence: SDGDLSAMLSLKKSLNPPSSFGWSDPDPCKWTHIVCTGTKRVTRIQIGHSGLQGTLSPDLRNLSELERLELQWNNISGPVPSLSGLASLQVLMLSNNNFDSIPSDVFQGLTSLQSVEIDNNPFKSWEIPESLRNASALQNFSANSANVSGSLPGFLGPDEFPGLSILHLAFNNLEGELPMSLAGSQVQSLWLNGQKLTGDITVLQNMTGLKEVWLHSNKFSGPLPDFSGLKELESLSLRDNSFTGPVPASLLSLESLKVVNLTNNHLQGPVPVFKSSVSVDLDKDSNSFCLSSPGECDPRVKSLLLIASSFDYPPRLAESWKGNDPCTNWIGIACSNGNITVISLEKMELTGTISPEFGAIKSLQRIILGINNLTGMIPQELTTLPNLKTLDVSSNKLFGKVPGFRSNVVVNTNGNPDIGKDKSSLSSPGSSSPSGGSGSGINGDKDRRGMKS
How to cite: TMK1 X035_pECIA14 was a gift from Youssef Belkhadir (Addgene plasmid # 114871 ; http://n2t.net/addgene:114871 ; RRID:Addgene_114871)
